Addgene plasmid #70152: pDS3-aurJ
Purpose: Fusarium graminearum AurJ encoded on CEN/ARS yeast shuttle vector with DS3 selection marker
Depositing lab: Morten Sommer. Depositing organization: Danmarks Tekniske Universitet. Publication: Flexible metabolic pathway construction using modular and divisible selection gene regulators. Rugbjerg P, Myling-Petersen N, Sommer MO. Metab Eng. 2015 Sep;31:189-97. doi: 10.1016/j.ymben.2015.08.004. Epub 2015 Aug 21. PubMed 26303342.
Backbone
  Vector backbone: pDS3
  Backbone size w/o insert (bp): 4300
  Total vector size (bp): 6700
  Vector type: Yeast Expression
Growth in bacteria
  Bacterial resistance: Ampicillin, 100 μg/mL
  Growth temperature: 37°C
  Growth strain: XL1 Blue
  Copy number: High Copy
Gene/Insert
  Gene/Insert name: aurJ
  Species: Fusarium graminearum
  Insert size (bp): 2350
  Promoter: GPD1
  Cloning method: Ligation Independent Cloning
  Sequencing primers: 5′ GACGGTAGGTATTGATTGTAATTC
Terms and licenses: Academic/Nonprofit Terms; Industry Terms: Not Available to Industry
How to cite: pDS3-aurJ was a gift from Morten Sommer (Addgene plasmid # 70152 ; http://n2t.net/addgene:70152 ; RRID:Addgene_70152)
