[The description below was written by a language model from this plasmid's Addgene catalogue record.]
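Description:
pDS3-aurJ is a yeast expression shuttle vector built on the pDS3 backbone (about 4.3 kb), carrying the aurJ gene from the filamentous fungus Fusarium graminearum as an insert of roughly 2.35 kb, for a total size of about 6.7 kb. It is a CEN/ARS plasmid: the centromere and autonomously replicating sequence let it replicate in yeast as a stably segregating, low-copy episome. In Escherichia coli it is maintained at high copy under ampicillin selection. The record does not name the bacterial origin of replication, and no feature table is provided, so the exact arrangement of backbone elements, any terminator, and any epitope tags cannot be stated.

Expression of aurJ is driven by the GPD1 promoter, and the insert was introduced by ligation-independent cloning. Selection in yeast relies on what the record calls the DS3 selection marker. The record does not explain how this marker works, but the associated publication concerns modular and divisible selection gene regulators for flexible metabolic pathway construction. This suggests that DS3 is one member of a set of markers designed so that several pathway-gene plasmids can be maintained together in one cell.

The record does not give the enzymatic function of AurJ. From general knowledge, aurJ belongs to the F. graminearum aurofusarin pigment biosynthetic gene cluster, which fits its use here as one component of a heterologous multi-gene pathway. The plasmid is therefore best understood as a pathway-component vector for expressing AurJ in yeast in combination with companion plasmids carrying other genes and complementary selection markers.
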