>Addgene plasmid #70152 | pDS3-aurJ | depositor partial sequence | sequence record 125156 | aurJ expression cassette
TCAGATCTCAGTTCGAGTTTATCATTATCAATACTGCCATTTCAAAGAATACGTAAATAATTAATAGTAG
TGATTTTCCTAACTTTATTTAGTCAAAAAATTAGCCTTTTAATTCTGCTGTAACCCGTACATGCCCAAAA
TAGGGGGCGGGTTACACAGAATATATAACATCGTAGGTGTCTGGGTGAACAGTTTATTCCTGGCATCCAC
TAAATATAATGGAGCCCGCTTTTTAAGCTGGCATCCAGAAAAAAAAAGAATCCCAGCACCAAAATATTGT
TTTCTTCACCAACCATCAGTTCATAGGTCCATTCTCTTAGCGCAACTACAGAGAACAGGGGCACAAACAG
GCAAAAAACGGACACAACCTCAATGGAGTGATGCAACCTGCCTGGAGTAAATGATGACACAAGGCAATTG
ACCCACGCATGTATCTATCTCATTTTCTTACACCTTCTATTACCTTCTGCTCTCTCTGATTTGGAAAAAG
CTGAAAAAAAAGGTTGAAACCAGTTCCCTGAAATTATTCCCCTACTTGACTAATAAGTATATAAAGACGG
TAGGTATTGATTGTAATTCTGTAAATCTATTTCTTAAACTTCTTAAATTCTACTTTTATAGTTAGTCTTT
TTTTTAGTTTTAAAACACCAAGAACTTAGTTTCGAATAAACACACATAAACAAACAAAAAGCTTAAAATG
GGTTCAATTAGCTCTCCTTCACTAATAATCGATTTGGCAAACGCGGTGTCATCAGCAGCGAAAAACTTGG
ATACACAGTTGCAGTCCCAAGGTTTTCCTCAACCTTCATTCGAAGCTGACGGACCAACTTACGTTGTACC
TAAGGATGCACCAAAAGCTGCTCACGAAGCAAGAGTAGCCACTGCCGAAGCTGCATTAAAACTGTTCAAC
CTAGTTTCAGGTCCAAGCGAATTGTTACCAAATATGACAGCATCTTACCACACAATTTTTGCTTTGCAAT
GGCTCCATCATTTCGATGTCTTTTCTCACATTCCTCTAGATGGCAGTTTATCTTACGAAAAGCTGGCCAC
TAAAGCCAATGTACCTGAATCTTTACTGAAAAGTGTTGCCAGGATGGCTATGACCTCTAATATCCTTGCT
GAACCTACTACTGGCCAAGTTGCTCATTCCGCTAACTCTGCGATGTTTGTGAAGTTTCCAAATATGCGTG
ATTGGGCTAGTTATATGTTTACCGCATCAATACCAACTGCTGCCGCTATGGTTCAAGCCACAGAAAAGTG
GCCAGGCTCCGTCAAAAAGACAGAGACAGCATACAATATAGCTTTCAATCATGATTTGCCATTTTTCGAT
CACTTATCTCAATCTCCAGTGATGACAAAACAATTCTCTGGGTATATGAGATCCGTCACAGACGGTCAAG
GAATGGATTTGTCCCATTTGGTTAATGGCTTTGACTGGGCATCCCTTCCTGACAAGTCACTAATCGTGGA
CATCGGTGGATCAGCGGGACACGCAAGCTACGCCCTTGCTGCTGCTTACCCACATCTTCGTTTTGAAGTA
CAGGATCTAGATACAGTCGTTAATGGTGAAAAAGCAGCAAAAGAGCATGAGGAAGCCGTTTCAAAACATG
TCATTGGGACCGACAATAGAGTTACTTTTAAAGCTCATAACTTTTTCGAGGCTCAACCTACAAAGGACGC
AACCGTGTATATGCTGCGAATGATCATCCATGATTGGCCAGATGCGGAAGCCAAGACCATATTAGGTAAT
CTTGTTCCAGCATTGGAATCTGCCAAAGCTACTCTGTTGATTATGGACACAGTCCTACCATCTCCAGGGT
CAATTCCTTCTGTAAGGGAGAGAGTGATCAGAACGAGAGATTTGACTATGAGACAAGTATTCAACGCAAA
GGAAAGAGGTGTTGATGATTGGGAAGCTATCTTAAGAGAAACGGACAGTAGATTGACATTGAAAAATCTC
AGACAACCAGAGGGTTCTAACATGTGTTTACTCACTATTAGTTTACAAGATGACTAACCGCGGCACGTCC
GACGGCGGCCCGACGGGTCCGAGGCCTCGGAGATCCGTCCCCCTTTTCCTTTGTCGATATCATGTAATTA
GTTATGTCACGCTTACATTCACGCCCTCCCCCCACATCCGCTCTAACCGAAAAGGAAGGAGTTAGACAAC
CTGAAGTCTAGGTCCCTATTTATTTTTTTATAGTTATGTTAGTATTAAGAACGTTATTTATATTTCAAAT
TTTTCTTTTTTTTCTGTACAGACGCGTGTACGCATGTAACATTATACTGAAAACCTTGCTTGAGAAGGTT
TTGGGA
