>Addgene plasmid #70152 | pDS3-aurJ | addgene partial sequence | sequence record 133509 | GPDpro-F 5'-CGGTAGGTATTGATTGTAATTCTG-3'
AACACACATAAACAAACAAAAAGCTTAAAATGGGTTCAATTAGCTCTCCTTCACTAATAATCGATTTGGC
AAACGCGGTGTCATCAGCAGCGAAAAACTTGGATACACAGTTGCAGTCCCAAGGTTTTCCTCAACCTTCA
TTCGAAGCTGACGGACCAACTTACGTTGTACCTAAGGATGCACCAAAAGCTGCTCACGAAGCAAGAGTAG
CCACTGCCGAAGCTGCATTAAAACTGTTCAACCTAGTTTCAGGTCCAAGCGAATTGTTACCAAATATGAC
AGCATCTTACCACACAATTTTTGCTTTGCAATGGCTCCATCATTTCGATGTCTTTTCTCACATTCCTCTA
GATGGCAGTTTATCTTACGAAAAGCTGGCCACTAAAGCCAATGTACCTGAATCTTTACTGAAAAGTGTTG
CCAGGATGGCTATGACCTCTAATATCCTTGCTGAACCTACTACTGGCCAAGTTGCTCATTCCGCTAACTC
TGCGATGTTTGTGAAGTTTCCAAATATGCGTGATTGGGCTAGTTATATGTTTACCGCATCAATACCAACT
GCTGCCGCTATGGTTCAAGCCACAGAAAAGTGGCCAGGCTCCGTCAAAAAGACAGAGACAGCATACAATA
TAGCTTTCAATCATGATTTGCCATTTTTCGATCACTTATCTCAATCTCCAGTGATGACAAAACAATTCTC
TGGGTATATGAGATCCGTCACAGACG
