>Addgene plasmid #70152 | pDS3-aurJ | addgene partial sequence | sequence record 133510 | CYC1 5'-GCGTGAATGTAAGCGTGAC-3'
GGATCTCCGAGGCCTCGGACCCGTCGGGCCGCCGTCGGACGTGCCGCGGTTAGTCATCTTGTAAACTAAT
AGTGAGTAAACACATGTTAGAACCCTCTGGTTGTCTGAGATTTTTCAATGTCAATCTACTGTCCGTTTCT
CTTAAGATAGCTTCCCAATCATCAACACCTCTTTCCTTTGCGTTGAATACTTGTCTCATAGTCAAATCTC
TCGTTCTGATCACTCTCTCCCTTACAGAAGGAATTGACCCTGGAGATGGTAGGACTGTGTCCATAATCAA
CAGAGTAGCTTTGGCAGATTCCAATGCTGGAACAAGATTACCTAATATGGTCTTGGCTTCCGCATCTGGC
CAATCATGGATGATCATTCGCAGCATATACACGGTTGCGTCCTTTGTAGGTTGAGCCTCGAAAAAGTTAT
GAGCTTTAAAAGTAACTCTATTGTCGGTCCCAATGACATGTTTTGAAACGGCTTCCTCATGCTCTTTTGC
TGCTTTTTCACCATTAACGACTGTATCTAGATCCTGTACTTCAAAACGAAGATGTGGGTAAGCAGCAGCA
AGGGCGTAGCTTGCGTGTCCCGCTGATCCACCGATGTCCACGATTAGTGACTTGTCAGGAAGGGATGCCC
AGTCAAAGCCATTAACCAAATGGGACAAATCCATTCCTTGACCGTCTGTGACGGATCTCATATACCCAGA
GAATTGTTTTGTCATCACTGGAGATTGAGATAAGTGATCGAAAAATGGCAAATCATGATTGAAAGCTATA
TTGTATGCTGTCTCTGTCTTTTTGACGGAGCCTGGCCACTTTTCTGTGGCTTGAACCATAGCGGCAGCAG
TTGGTATTGATGCGGTAA
